>Addgene plasmid #129349 | pLBS.CAG | addgene partial sequence | sequence record 261179 | Addgene Partial NGS Result
ACCTAAATTGTAAGCGTTAATATTTTGTTAAAATTCGCGTTAAATTTTTGTTAAATCAGCTCATTTTTTA
ACCAATAGGCCGAAATCGGCAAAATCCCTTATAAATCAAAAGAATAGACCGAGATAGGGT
[37 nt withheld, positions 131-167]
AAAGAACGTGGACTCCAACGTCAAAGG
[49 nt withheld, positions 195-243]
T
[91 nt withheld, positions 245-335]
G
[124 nt withheld, positions 337-460]
CCCATTCGCCATTCAGGCTGCGCAACTGTTGGGAAGGGCGATCGGTGCGGGCCTCTTCGCTATTACGCCA
GCTGGCGAAAGGGGGATGTGCTGCAAGGCGATTAAGTTGGGTAACGCCAGGGTTTTCCCAGTCACGACGT
TGTAAAACGACGGCCAGTGAATTGTAATACGACTCACTATAGGGCGAATTGGGTACCACGCGTGTAGTCT
TATGCAATACTCTTGTAGTCTTGCAACATGGTAACGATGAGTTAGCAACATGCCTTACAAGGAGAGAAAA
AGCACCGTGCATGCCGATTGGTGGAAGTAAGGTGGTACGATCGTGCCTTATTAGGAAGGCAACAGACGGG
TCTGACATGGATTGGACGAACCACTGAATTGCCGCATTGCAGAGATATTGTATTTAAGTGCCTAGCTCGA
TACATAAACGGGTCTCTCTGGTTAGACCAGATCTGAGCCTGGGAGCTCTCTGGCTAACTAGGGAACCCAC
TGCTTAAGCCTCAATAAAGCTTGCCTTGAGTGCTTCAAGTAGTGTGTGCCCGTCTGTTGTGTGACTCTGG
TAACTAGAGATCCCTCAGACCCTTTTAGTCAGTGTGGAAAATCTCTAGCAGTGGCGCCCGAACAGGGACT
TGAAAGCGAAAGGGAAACCAGAGGAGCTCTCTCGACGCAGGACTCGGCTTGCTGAAGCGCGCACGGCAAG
AGGCGAGGGGCGGCGACTGGTGAGTACGCCAAAAATTTTGACTAGCGGAGGCTAGAAGGAGAGAGATGGG
TGCGAGAGCGTCAGTATTAAGCGGGGGAGAATTAGATCGCGATGGGAAAAAATTCGGTTAAGGCCAGGGG
GAAAGAAAAAATATAAATTAAAACATATAGTATGGGCAAGCAGGGAGCTAGAACGATTCGCAGTTAATCC
TGGCCTGTTAGAAACATCAGAAGGCTGTAGACAAATACTGGGACAGCTACAACCATCCCTTCAGACAGGA
TCAGAAGAACTTAGATCATTATATAATACAGTAGCAACCCTCTATTGTGTGCATCAAAGGATAGAGATAA
AAGACACCAAGGAAGCTTTAGACAAGATAGAGGAAGAGCAAAACAAAAGTAAGACCACCGCACAGCAAGC
GGCCGCTGATCTTCAGACCTGGAGGAGGAGATATGAGGGACAATTGGAGAAGTGAATTATATAAATATAA
AGTAGTAAAAATTGAACCATTAGGAGTAGCACCCACCAAGGCAAAGAGAAGAGTGGTGCAGAGAGAAAAA
AGAGCAGTGGGAATAGGAGCTTTGTTCCTTGGGTTCTTGGGAGCAGCAGGAAGCACTATGGGCGCAGCGT
CAATGACGCTGACGGTACAGGCCAGACAATTATTGTCTGGTATAGTGCAGCAGCAGAACAATTTGCTGAG
GGCTATTGAGGCGCAACAGCATCTGTTGCAACTCACAGTCTGGGGCATCAAGCAGCTCCAGGCAAGAATC
CTGGCTGTGGAAAGATACCTAAAGGATCAACAGCTCCTGGGGATTTGGGGTTGCTCTGGAAAACTCATTT
GCACCACTGCTGTGCCTTGGAATGCTAGTTGGAGTAATAAATCTCTGGAACAGATTTGGAATCACACGAC
CTGGATGGAGTGGGACAGAGAAATTAACAATTACACAAGCTTAATACACTCCTTAATTGAAGAATCGCAA
AACCAGCAAGAAAAGAATGAACAAGAATTATTGGAATTAGATAAATGGGCAAGTTTGTGGAATTGGTTTA
ACATAACAAATTGGCTGTGGTATATAAAATTATTCATAATGATAGTAGGAGGCTTGGTAGGTTTAAGAAT
AGTTTTTGCTGTACTTTCTATAGTGAATAGAGTTAGGCAGGGATATTCACCATTATCGTTTCAGACCCAC
CTCCCAACCCCGAGGGGACCCGACAGGCCCGAAGGAATAGAAGAAGAAGGTGGAGAGAGAGACAGAGACA
GATCCATTCGATTAGTGAACGGATCTCGACGGTATCGGTTAACTTTTAAAAGAAAAGGGGGGATTGGGGG
GTACAGTGCAGGGGAAAGAATAGTAGACATAATAGCAACAGACATACAAACTAAAGAATTACAAAAACAA
ATTACAAAATTCAAAATTTTGGGCCCTTCCAACCTTCCAACCGGTACCGGTTGGAAGGTTGGAAGGGCCC
TTCCAACCTTCCAACCGGTACCTAGTAATCAATTACGGGGTCATTAGTTCATAGCCCATATATGGAGTTC
CGCGTTACATAACTTACGGTAAATGGCCCGCCTGGCTGACCGCCCAACGACCCCCGCCCATTGACGTCAA
TAATGACGTATGTTCCCATAGTAACGCCAATAGGGACTTTCCATTGACGTCAATGGGTGGAGTATTTACG
GTAAACTGCCCACTTGGCAGTACATCAAGTGTATCATATGCCAAGTACGCCCCCTATTGACGTCAATGAC
GGTAAATGGCCCGCCTGGCATTATGCCCAGTACATGACCTTATGGGACTTTCCTACTTGGCAGTACATCT
ACGTATTAGTCATCGCTATTACCATGGTCGAGGTGAGCCCCACGTTCTGCTTCACTCTCCCCATCTCCCC
CCCCTCCCCACCCCCAATTTTGTATTTATTTATTTTTTAATTATTTTGTGCAGCGATGGGGGCGGGGGGG
GGGGGGGCGCGCGCCRGGCGGGGCGGGGCGGGGCGGGGGGCGGGGCGGGGCGAGGCGGAGAGGTGCGGCG
GCAGCCAATCAGAGCGGCGCGCTCCGAAAGTTTCCTTTTATGGCGAGGCGGCGGCGGCGGCGGCCCTATA
AAAAGCGAAGCGCGCGGCGGGCGGGAGTCGCTGCGCGCTGCCTTCGCCCCGTGCCCCGCTCCGCCGCCGC
CTCGCGCCGCCCGCCCCGGCTCTGACTGACCGCGTTACTCCCACAGGTGAGCGGGCGGGACGGCCCTTCT
CCTCCGGGCTGTAATTAGCGCTTGGTTTAATGACGGCTTGTTTCTTTTCTGTGGCTGCGTGAAAGCCTTG
AGGGGCTCCGGGAGGGCCCTTTGTGCGGGGGGAGCGGCTCGGGGGGTGCGTGCGTGTGTGTGTGCGTGGG
GAGCGCCGCGTGCGGCTCCGCGCTGCCCGGCGGCTGTGAGCGCTGCGGGCGCGGCGCGGGGCTTTGTGCG
CTCCGCAGTGTGCGCGAGGGGAGCGCGGCCGGGGGCGGTGCCCCGCGGTGCGGGGGGGGCTGCGAGGGGA
ACAAAGGCTGCGTGCGGGGTGTGTGCGTGGGGGGGTGAGCAGGGGGTGTGGGCGCGTCGGTCGGGCTGCA
ACCCCCCCTGCACCCCCCTCCCCGAGTTGCTGAGCACGGCCCGGCTTCGGGTGCGGGGCTCCGTACGGGG
CGTGGCGCGGGGCTCGCCGTGCCGGGCGGGGGGTGGCGGCAGGTGGGGGTGCCGGGCGGGGCGGGGCCGC
CTCGGGCCGGGGAGGGCTCGGGGGAGGGGCGCGGCGGCCCCCGGAGCGCCGGCGGCTGTCGAGGCGCGGC
GAGCCGCAGCCATTGCCTTTTATGGTAATCGTGCGAGAGGGCGCAGGGACTTCCTTTGTCCCAAATCTGT
GCGGAGCCGAAATCTGGGAGGCGCCGCCGCACCCCCTCTAGCGGGCGCGGGGCGAAGCGGTGCGGCGCCG
GCAGGAAGGAAATGGGCGGGGAGGGCCTTCGTGCGTCGCCGCGCCGCCGTCCCCTTCTCCCTCTCCAGCC
TCGGGGCTGTCCGCGGGGGGACGGCTGCCTTCGGGGGGGACGGGGCAGGGCGGGGTTCGGCTTCTGGCGT
GTGACCGGCGGCTCTAGAGCCTCTGCTAACCATGTTCATGCCTTCTTCTTTTTCCTACAGCTCCTGGGCA
ACGTGCTGGTTATTGTGCTGTCTCATCATTTTGGCAAAGGATTCCTCGAGGTCGACGGTATCGATAAGCT
TGATATCGAATTCCTGCAGCCCGGGGGATCCACTAGTCTCGACTCGACAATCAACCTCTGGATTACAAAA
TTTGTGAAAGATTGACTGGTATTCTTAACTATGTTGCTCCTTTTACGCTATGTGGATACGCTGCTTTAAT
GCCTTTGTATCATGCTATTGCTTCCCGTATGGCTTTCATTTTCTCCTCCTTGTATAAATCCTGGTTGCTG
TCTCTTTATGAGGAGTTGTGGCCCGTTGTCAGGCAACGTGGCGTGGTGTGCACTGTGTTTGCTGACGCAA
CCCCCACTGGTTGGGGCATTGCCACCACCTGTCAGCTCCTTTCCGGGACTTTCGCTTTCCCCCTCCCTAT
TGCCACGGCGGAACTCATCGCCGCCTGCCTTGCCCGCTGCTGGACAGGGGCTCGGCTGTTGGGCACTGAC
AATTCCGTGGTGTTGTCGGGGAAGCTGACGTCCTTTCCATGGCTGCTCGCCTGTGTTGCCACCTGGATTC
TGCGCGGGACGTCCTTCTGCTACGTCCCTTCGGCCCTCAATCCAGCGGACCTTCCTTCCCGCGGCCTGCT
GCCGGCTCTGCGGCCTCTTCCGCATCTTCGCCTTCGCCCTCAGACGAGTCGGATCTCCCTTTGGGCCGCC
TCCCCGCCTGGAATTAATTCGAGCTCGGTACCTTTAAGACCAATGACTTACAAGGCAGCTGTAGATCTTA
GCCACTTTTTAAAAGAAAAGGGGGGACTGGAAGGGCTAATTCACTCCCAACGAAGATAAGATCTGCTTTT
TGCTTGTACTGGGTCTCTCTGGTTAGACCAGATCTGAGCCTGGGAGCTCTCTGGCTAACTAGGGAACCCA
CTGCTTAAGCCTCAATAAAGCTTGCCTTGAGTGCTTCAAGTAGTGTGTGCCCGTCTGTTGTGTGACTCTG
GTAACTAGAGATCCCTCAGACCCTTTTAGTCAGTGTGGAAAATCTCTAGCAGTAGTAGTTCATGTCATCT
TATTATTCAGTATTTATAACTTGCAAAGAAATGAATATCAGAGAGTGAGAGGAACTTGTTTATTGCAGCT
TATAATGGTTACAAATAAAGCAATAGCATCACAAATTTCACAAATAAAGCATTTTTTTCACTGCATTCTA
GTTGTGGTTTGTCCAAACTCATCAATGTATCTAGAGCGGCCGCCACCGCGGTGGAGCTCCAGCTTTTGTT
CCCTTTAGTGAGGGTTAATTTCGAGCTTGGCGTAATCATGGTCATAGCTGTTTCCTGTGTGAAATTGTTA
TCCGCTCACAATTCCACACAACATACGAGCCGGAAGCATAAAGTGTAAAGCCTGGGGTGCCTAATGAGTG
AGCTAACTCACATTAATTGCGTTGCGCTCACTGCCCGCTTTCCAGTCGGGAAACCTGTCGTGCCAGCTGC
ATTAATGAATCGGCCAACGCGCGGGGAGAGGCGGTTTGCGTATTGGGCGCTCTTCCGCTTCCTCGCTCAC
TGACTCGCTGCGCTCGGTCGTTCGGCTGCGGCGAGCGGTATCAGCTCACTCAAAGGCGGTAATACGGTTA
TCCACAGAATCAGGGGATAACGCAGGAAAGAACATGTGAGCAAAAGGCCAGCAAAAGGCCAGGAACCGTA
AAAAGGCCGCGTTGCTGGCGTTTTTCCATAGGCTCCGCCCCCCTGACGAGCATCACAAAAATCGACGCTC
AAGTCAGAGGTGGCGAAACCCGACAGGACTATAAAGATACCAGGCGTTTCCCCCTGGAAGCTCCCTCGTG
CGCTCTCCTGTTCCGACCCTGCCGCTTACCGGATACCTGTCCGCCTTTCTCCCTTCGGGAAGCGTGGCGC
TTTCTCATAGCTCACGCTGTAGGTATCTCAGTTCGGTGTAGGTCGTTCGCTCCAAGCTGGGCTGTGTGCA
CGAACCCCCCGTTCAGCCCGACCGCTGCGCCTTATCCGGTAACTATCGTCTTGAGTCCAACCCGGTAAGA
CACGACTTATCGCCACTGGCAGCAGCCACTGGTAACAGGATTAGCAGAGCGAGGTATGTAGGCGGTGCTA
CAGAGTTCTTGAAGTGGTGGCCTAACTACGGCTACACTAGAAGAACAGTATTTGGTATCTGCGCTCTGCT
GAAGCCAGTTACCTTCGGAAAAAGAGTTGGTAGCTCTTGATCCGGCAAACAAACCACCGCTGGTAGCGGT
GGTTTTTTTGTTTGCAAGCAGCAGATTACGCGCAGAAAAAAAGGATCTCAAGAAGATCCTTTGATCTTTT
CTACGGGGTCTGACGCTCAGTGGAACGAAAACTCACGTTAAGGGATTTTGGTCATGAGATTATCAAAAAG
GATCTTCACCTAGATCCTTTTAAATTAAAAATGAAGTTTTAAATCAATCTAAAGTATATATGAGTAAACT
TGGTCTGACAGTTACCAATGCTTAATCAGTGAGGCACCTATCTCAGCGATCTGTCTATTTCGTTCATCCA
TAGTTGCCTGACTCCCCGTCGTGTAGATAACTACGATACGGGAGGGCTTACCATCTGGCCCCAGTGCTGC
AATGATACCGCGAGACCCACGCTCACCGGCTCCAGATTTATCAGCAATAAACCAGCCAGCCGGAAGGGCC
GAGCGCAGAAGTGGTCCTGCAACTTTATCCGCCTCCATCCAGTCTATTAATTGTTGCCGGGAAGCTAGAG
TAAGTAGTTCGCCAGTTAATAGTTTGCGCAACGTTGTTGCCATTGCTACAGGCATCGTGGTGTCACGCTC
GTCGTTTGGTATGGCTTCATTCAGCTCCGGTTCCCAACGATCAAGGCGAGTTACATGATCCCCCATGTTG
TGCAAAAAAGCGGTTAGCTCCTTCGGTCCTCCGATCGTTGTCAGAAGTAAGTTGGCCGCAGTGTTATCAC
TCATGGTTATGGCAGCACTGCATAATTCTCTTACTGTCATGCCATCCGTAAGATGCTTTTCTGTGACTGG
TGAGTACTCAACCAAGTCATTCTGAGAATAGTGTATGCGGCGACCGAGTTGCTCTTGCCCGGCGTCAATA
CGGGATAATACCGCGCCACATAGCAGAACTTTAAAAGTGCTCATCATTGGAAAACGTTCTTCGGGGCGAA
AACTCTCAAGGATCTTACCGCTGTTGAGATCCAGTTCGATGTAACCCACTCGTGCACCCAACTGATCTTC
AGCATCTTTTACTTTCACCAGCGTTTCTGGGTGAGCAAAAACAGGAAGGCAAAATGCCGCAAAAAAGGGA
ATAAGGGCGACACGGAAATGTTGAATACTCATACTCTTCCTTTTTCAATATTATTGAAGCATTTATCAGG
GTTATTGTCTCATGAGCGGATACATATTTGAATGTATTTAGAAAAATAAACAAATAGGGGTTCCGCGCAC
ATTTCCCCGAAAAGTGCCACCTAAATTGTAAGCGTTAATATTTTGTTAAAATTCGCGTTAAATTTTTGTT
AAATCAGCTCATTTTTTAACCAATAGGCCGAAAT
