[The description below was written by a language model from this plasmid's Addgene catalogue record.]
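Description:
pLBS.CAG is a lentiviral vector, catalogued simply as a "lentivirus vector" with no insert specified, so it appears to be an empty backbone into which a gene of interest is cloned rather than a construct carrying its own payload. It is propagated in bacteria as a high-copy plasmid under ampicillin selection. The recorded host is a recombination-deficient strain of the kind commonly chosen for lentiviral plasmids, because the repeated long terminal repeat sequences in such vectors are prone to rearrangement during growth.

The name suggests that expression of an inserted gene would be driven by the CAG promoter, a strong synthetic promoter that combines the cytomegalovirus early enhancer with chicken beta-actin promoter elements and gives robust, broadly constitutive expression in mammalian cells. The record does not confirm this, however. No feature table is provided, so the promoter, the arrangement of the LTRs, the packaging signal, any post-transcriptional elements such as WPRE, and the presence or absence of a mammalian selection marker or reporter are all unstated. The vector generation and the packaging plasmids it requires are likewise not given. Cloning is listed as restriction enzyme based, but the specific sites are recorded as unknown.

As far as the record supports, the construct serves as a general-purpose lentiviral transfer backbone: a transgene is inserted, virus is produced by co-transfection with packaging components, and the resulting particles deliver the cassette for stable integration and expression in mammalian target cells.
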