Addgene plasmid #129349: pLBS.CAG
Purpose: Lentivirus vector
Depositing lab: Yasushi Okada. Depositing organization: RIKEN Center for Biosystems Dynamics Research, Kobe.
Backbone
  Vector backbone: pLBS.CAG
  Vector type: Lentiviral
Growth in bacteria
  Bacterial resistance: Ampicillin, 100 μg/mL
  Growth temperature: 37°C
  Growth strain: NEB Stable
  Copy number: High Copy
Gene/Insert
  Gene/Insert name: unspecified
  Cloning method: Restriction Enzyme; 5′ cloning site Unknown (unknown if destroyed)
Terms and licenses: Academic/Nonprofit Terms; Industry Terms: Not Available to Industry
Depositor comments: Depositor Adm #1132
How to cite: pLBS.CAG was a gift from Yasushi Okada (Addgene plasmid # 129349 ; http://n2t.net/addgene:129349 ; RRID:Addgene_129349)
